>Addgene plasmid #84419 | TOPO-BC25 | addgene full sequence | sequence record 163359 | Assembled Full Sequence
AGCGCCCAATACGCAAACCGCCTCTCCCCGCGCGTTGGCCGATTCATTAATGCAGCTGGCACGACAGGTT
TCCCGACTGGAAAGCGGGCAGTGAGCGCAACGCAATTAATGTGAGTTAGCTCACTCATTAGGCACCCCAG
GCTTTACACTTTATGCTTCCGGCTCGTATGTTGTGTGGAATTGTGAGCGGATAACAATTTCACACAGGAA
ACAGCTATGACCATGATTACGCCAAGCTATTTAGGTGACACTATAGAATACTCAAGCTATGCATCAAGCT
TGGTACCGAGCTCGGATCCACTAGTAACGGCCGCCAGTGTGCTGGAATTCGCCCTTGTAAGCAGTGGGTT
CTCTAGTCGTCAAGATCGGAAGAGCGGTTCAGCAGGAATGCCGAGACCGATCTCGTATGCCGTCTTCTGC
TTAAGGGCGAATTCTGCAGATATCCATCACACTGGCGGCCGCTCGAGCATGCATCTAGAGGGCCCAATTC
GCCCTATAGTGAGTCGTATTACAATTCACTGGCCGTCGTTTTACAACGTCGTGACTGGGAAAACCCTGGC
GTTACCCAACTTAATCGCCTTGCAGCACATCCCCCTTTCGCCAGCTGGCGTAATAGCGAAGAGGCCCGCA
CCGATCGCCCTTCCCAACAGTTGCGCAGCCTGAATGGCGAATGG
[124 nt withheld, positions 675-798]
C
[91 nt withheld, positions 800-890]
A
[49 nt withheld, positions 892-940]
CCTTTGACGTTGGAGTCCACGTTCTTT
[37 nt withheld, positions 968-1004]
ACCCTATCTCGGTCTATTCTTTTGATTTATAAGGGATTTTGCCGATTTCGGCCTATTGGTTAAAAAATGA
GCTGATTTAACAAAAATTTAACGCGAATTTTAACAAAATTCAGGGCGCAAGGGCTGCTAAAGGAAGCGGA
ACACGTAGAAAGCCAGTCCGCAGAAACGGTGCTGACCCCGGATGAATGTCAGCTACTGGGCTATCTGGAC
AAGGGAAAACGCAAGCGCAAAGAGAAAGCAGGTAGCTTGCAGTGGGCTTACATGGCGATAGCTAGACTGG
GCGGTTTTATGGACAGCAAGCGAACCGGAATTGCCAGCTGGGGCGCCCTCTGGTAAGGTTGGGAAGCCCT
GCAAAGTAAACTGGATGGCTTTCTTGCCGCCAAGGATCTGATGGCGCAGGGGATCAAGATCTGATCAAGA
GACAGGATGAGGATCGTTTCGCATGATTGAACAAGATGGATTGCACGCAGGTTCTCCGGCCGCTTGGGTG
GAGAGGCTATTCGGCTATGACTGGGCACAACAGACAATCGGCTGCTCTGATGCCGCCGTGTTCCGGCTGT
CAGCGCAGGGGCGCCCGGTTCTTTTTGTCAAGACCGACCTGTCCGGTGCCCTGAATGAACTGCAGGACGA
GGCAGCGCGGCTATCGTGGCTGGCCACGACGGGCGTTCCTTGCGCAGCTGTGCTCGACGTTGTCACTGAA
GCGGGAAGGGACTGGCTGCTATTGGGCGAAGTGCCGGGGCAGGATCTCCTGTCATCCCACCTTGCTCCTG
CCGAGAAAGTATCCATCATGGCTGATGCAATGCGGCGGCTGCATACGCTTGATCCGGCTACCTGCCCATT
CGACCACCAAGCGAAACATCGCATCGAGCGAGCACGTACTCGGATGGAAGCCGGTCTTGTCGATCAGGAT
GATCTGGACGAAGAGCATCAGGGGCTCGCGCCAGCCGAACTGTTCGCCAGGCTCAAGGCGCGCATGCCCG
ACGGCGAGGATCTCGTCGTGACCCATGGCGATGCCTGCTTGCCGAATATCATGGTGGAAAATGGCCGCTT
TTCTGGATTCATCGACTGTGGCCGGCTGGGTGTGGCGGACCGCTATCAGGACATAGCGTTGGCTACCCGT
GATATTGCTGAAGAGCTTGGCGGCGAATGGGCTGACCGCTTCCTCGTGCTTTACGGTATCGCCGCTCCCG
ATTCGCAGCGCATCGCCTTCTATCGCCTTCTTGACGAGTTCTTCTGAATTGAAAAAGGAAGAGTATGAGT
ATTCAACATTTCCGTGTCGCCCTTATTCCCTTTTTTGCGGCATTTTGCCTTCCTGTTTTTGCTCACCCAG
AAACGCTGGTGAAAGTAAAAGATGCTGAAGATCAGTTGGGTGCACGAGTGGGTTACATCGAACTGGATCT
CAACAGCGGTAAGATCCTTGAGAGTTTTCGCCCCGAAGAACGTTTTCCAATGATGAGCACTTTTAAAGTT
CTGCTATGTGGCGCGGTATTATCCCGTATTGACGCCGGGCAAGAGCAACTCGGTCGCCGCATACACTATT
CTCAGAATGACTTGGTTGAGTACTCACCAGTCACAGAAAAGCATCTTACGGATGGCATGACAGTAAGAGA
ATTATGCAGTGCTGCCATAACCATGAGTGATAACACTGCGGCCAACTTACTTCTGACAACGATCGGAGGA
CCGAAGGAGCTAACCGCTTTTTTGCACAACATGGGGGATCATGTAACTCGCCTTGATCGTTGGGAACCGG
AGCTGAATGAAGCCATACCAAACGACGAGCGTGACACCACGATGCCTGTAGCAATGGCAACAACGTTGCG
CAAACTATTAACTGGCGAACTACTTACTCTAGCTTCCCGGCAACAATTAATAGACTGGATGGAGGCGGAT
AAAGTTGCAGGACCACTTCTGCGCTCGGCCCTTCCGGCTGGCTGGTTTATTGCTGATAAATCTGGAGCCG
GTGAGCGTGGGTCTCGCGGTATCATTGCAGCACTGGGGCCAGATGGTAAGCCCTCCCGTATCGTAGTTAT
CTACACGACGGGGAGTCAGGCAACTATGGATGAACGAAATAGACAGATCGCTGAGATAGGTGCCTCACTG
ATTAAGCATTGGTAACTGTCAGACCAAGTTTACTCATATATACTTTAGATTGATTTAAAACTTCATTTTT
AATTTAAAAGGATCTAGGTGAAGATCCTTTTTGATAATCTCATGACCAAAATCCCTTAACGTGAGTTTTC
GTTCCACTGAGCGTCAGACCCCGTAGAAAAGATCAAAGGATCTTCTTGAGATCCTTTTTTTCTGCGCGTA
ATCTGCTGCTTGCAAACAAAAAAACCACCGCTACCAGCGGTGGTTTGTTTGCCGGATCAAGAGCTACCAA
CTCTTTTTCCGAAGGTAACTGGCTTCAGCAGAGCGCAGATACCAAATACTGTTCTTCTAGTGTAGCCGTA
GTTAGGCCACCACTTCAAGAACTCTGTAGCACCGCCTACATACCTCGCTCTGCTAATCCTGTTACCAGTG
GCTGCTGCCAGTGGCGATAAGTCGTGTCTTACCGGGTTGGACTCAAGACGATAGTTACCGGATAAGGCGC
AGCGGTCGGGCTGAACGGGGGGTTCGTGCACACAGCCCAGCTTGGAGCGAACGACCTACACCGAACTGAG
ATACCTACAGCGTGAGCTATGAGAAAGCGCCACGCTTCCCGAAGGGAGAAAGGCGGACAGGTATCCGGTA
AGCGGCAGGGTCGGAACAGGAGAGCGCACGAGGGAGCTTCCAGGGGGAAACGCCTGGTATCTTTATAGTC
CTGTCGGGTTTCGCCACCTCTGACTTGAGCGTCGATTTTTGTGATGCTCGTCAGGGGGGCGGAGCCTATG
GAAAAACGCCAGCAACGCGGCCTTTTTACGGTTCCTGGCCTTTTGCTGGCCTTTTGCTCACATGTTCTTT
CCTGCGTTATCCCCTGATTCTGTGGATAACCGTATTACCGCCTTTGAGTGAGCTGATACCGCTCGCCGCA
GCCGAACGACCGAGCGCAGCGAGTCAGTGAGCGAGGAAGCGGAAG
Features (pLannotate 1.2.2; 13 found; start..end, strand, type, name):
      2..94      +  CDS            lacI (fragment): lac repressor; lacI; The lac repressor binds to the lac operator to inhibit transcription in E. coli. This inhibition can be relieved by adding lactose or isopropyl-β-D-thiogalactopyranoside (IPTG).
    107..128     +  protein_bind   CAP binding site: CAP binding activates transcription in the presence of cAMP. E. coli catabolite activator protein
    143..173     +  promoter       lac promoter: promoter for the E. coli lac operon
    181..197     +  protein_bind   lac operator: The lac repressor binds to the lac operator to inhibit transcription in E. coli. This inhibition can be relieved by adding lactose or isopropyl-β-D-thiogalactopyranoside (IPTG). lac repressor encoded by lacI
    239..257     +  promoter       SP6 promoter: promoter for bacteriophage SP6 RNA polymerase
    493..511     -  promoter       T7 promoter: promoter for bacteriophage T7 RNA polymerase
    514..671     +  CDS            lacZα (fragment): LacZα fragment of β-galactosidase; lacZ fragment
    675..1103    +  rep_origin     f1 ori (sequence partly withheld): f1 bacteriophage origin of replication; arrow indicates direction of (+) strand synthesis
   1116..1415    +  CDS            tnpA (fragment): TN5P_ECOLX - Also known as tnp. Experimental evidence at protein level: Swiss-Prot protein existence level 1. Mediates transposition of transposon Tn5 by a 'cut and paste' mechanism. First, the monomeric transposase binds the 19 bp inverted DNA repeats flanking the transposon. Then, dimerization of the DNA- bound transposase creates a synaptic DNA complex. After nicking of the first DNA strand, excision of the transposon proceeds through a series of intermediates. The transposase then mediates the insertion of the transposon at a new site by strand transfer. The activity of the wild- type tran
   1447..2238    +  CDS            neo: KKA2_KLEPN - Also known as kan, nptII. Experimental evidence at protein level: Swiss-Prot protein existence level 1. Resistance to kanamycin, neomycin, paromomycin, ribostamycin, butirosin and gentamicin B. From Klebsiella pneumoniae.
   2242..2258    +  promoter       AmpR promoter (fragment): bla
   2259..3119    +  CDS            AmpR: β-lactamase; bla; confers resistance to ampicillin, carbenicillin, and related antibiotics
   3290..3878    +  rep_origin     ori: high-copy-number ColE1/pMB1/pBR322/pUC origin of replication
