[The description below was written by a language model from this plasmid's Addgene catalogue record and pLannotate feature annotations shown in this document.]
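Description:
TOPO-BC25 is a small bacterial cloning plasmid (about 4.1 kb) built on the commercial pCRII-TOPO backbone. It serves as a carrier for one member of a barcode set belonging to the FREQ-Seq-Squared (FREQ-Seq2) kit. It is propagated in E. coli at high copy from a ColE1/pUC-type origin. The catalogue lists ampicillin as the selection, consistent with the annotated β-lactamase gene. The feature table also shows a complete neo (kanamycin/neomycin phosphotransferase) coding sequence preceded by a Tn5-derived fragment, as is typical of this dual-marker backbone. An f1 origin is present as well, which in principle allows single-stranded DNA production with helper phage.

The payload is an 86 bp synthetic insert named BC25, introduced by TOPO cloning. According to the record it encodes Illumina barcode sequence for allele frequency sequencing. pLannotate did not annotate the insert itself, but its expected position is the unannotated interval between the SP6 promoter and the oppositely oriented T7 promoter. This region lies in the lacZα cloning site, downstream of the CAP binding site, lac promoter and lac operator. The two phage promoters face inward across the cloning site. They are listed as the construct's promoters, and the T7 and SP6 sites are also the recorded sequencing primer sites. The insert is an adapter/barcode element rather than an expressed gene, so these promoters probably matter mainly as priming sites for checking the insert.

The plasmid's stated purpose is to supply a defined barcode for FREQ-Seq2, a method for high-throughput combinatorial quantification of allele frequencies in pooled samples. The record does not detail how the barcode is retrieved from the plasmid or attached to amplicons.
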