Addgene plasmid #84419: TOPO-BC25
Purpose: Encodes illumina barcodes for allele frequency sequencing (FREQ-Seq-Squared)
Depositing lab: J.J. Emerson. Depositing organization: University of California, Irvine. Publication: FREQ-Seq2: a method for precise high-throughput combinatorial quantification of allele frequencies. Zhao R, Lukacsovich T, Gaut R, Emerson JJ. G3 (Bethesda). 2023 Sep 30;13(10):jkad162. doi: 10.1093/g3journal/jkad162. PubMed 37494033.
Backbone
  Vector backbone: pCRII-TOPO
  Backbone manufacturer: Thermo Fisher Scientific
  Vector type: Barcoding plasmids
Growth in bacteria
  Bacterial resistance: Ampicillin, 100 μg/mL
  Growth temperature: 37°C
  Growth strain: DH5alpha
  Copy number: High Copy
Gene/Insert
  Gene/Insert name: BC25
  Species: Synthetic
  Insert size (bp): 86
  Promoter: SP6/T7
  Cloning method: TOPO Cloning
  Sequencing primers: 5′ T7; 3′ SP6
Terms and licenses: Academic/Nonprofit Terms; Industry Terms: Not Available to Industry
Depositor comments: This plasmid is part of the FREQ-Seq-Squared kit. See Addgene's kit collection page for more details: https://www.addgene.org/kits/
How to cite: TOPO-BC25 was a gift from J.J. Emerson (Addgene plasmid # 84419 ; http://n2t.net/addgene:84419 ; RRID:Addgene_84419)
