>Addgene plasmid #84419 | TOPO-BC25 | depositor partial sequence | sequence record 161025 | Primer and barcode sequence
GTAAGCAGTGGGTTCTCTAGTCGTCAAGATCGGAAGAGCGGTTC
