>Addgene plasmid #84419 | TOPO-BC25 | addgene partial sequence | sequence record 163358 | F1ori-R 5'-AGGGAAGAAAGCGAAAGGAG-3'
[67 nt withheld, positions 1-67]
CCATTCGCCATTCAGGCTGCGCAACTGTTGGGAAGGGCGATCGGTGCGGGCCTCTTCGCTATTACGCCAG
CTGGCGAAAGGGGGATGTGCTGCAAGGCGATTAAGTTGGGTAACGCCAGGGTTTTCCCAGTCACGACGTT
GTAAAACGACGGCCAGTGAATTGTAATACGACTCACTATAGGGCGAATTGGGCCCTCTAGATGCATGCTC
GAGCGGCCGCCAGTGTGATGGATATCTGCAGAATTCGCCCTTAAGCAGAAGACGGCATACGAGATCGGTC
TCGGCATTCCTGCTGAACCGCTCTTCCGATCTTGACGACTAGAGAACCCACTGCTTACAAGGGCGAATTC
CAGCACACTGGCGGCCGTTACTAGTGGATCCGAGCTCGGTACCAAGCTTGATGCATAGCTTGAGTATTCT
ATAGTGTCACCTAAATAGCTTGGCGTAATCATGGTCATAGCTGTTTCCTGTGTGAAATTGTTATCCGCTC
ACAATTCCACACAACATACGAGCCGGAAGCATAAAGTGTAAAGCCTGGGGTGCCTAATGAGTGAGCTAAC
TCACATTAATTGCGTTGCGCTCACTGCCCGCTTTCCAGTCGGGAAACCTGTCGTGCCAGCTGCATTAATG
AATCGGCCAACGCGCGGGGAGAGGCGGTTTGCGTATTGGGCGCTCTTCCGCTTCCTCGCTCACTGACTCG
CTGCGCTCGGTCGTTCGGCTGCGGCGAGCGGTATCAGCTCACTCAAAGGCGGTAATACG
